Addgene plasmid #184019: pcDNA-Prom1 D-7
Purpose: Mammalian Flag tagged expression clone for the mouse Prom1 splicing variant SV8 (GenBank accession BC028286). Deletion of exon 19a (amino acids 696-701), and deletion of amino acids 598-692.
Depositing lab: Peter Stoilov. Depositing organization: West Virginia State University. Publication: The mAB 13A4 monoclonal antibody to the mouse PROM1 protein recognizes a structural epitope. Matalkah F, Rhodes S, Ramamurthy V, Stoilov P. PLoS One. 2022 Oct 10;17(10):e0274958. doi: 10.1371/journal.pone.0274958. eCollection 2022. PubMed 36215230.
Backbone
  Vector backbone: pcDNA3.1(+)
  Backbone manufacturer: Invitrogen
  Vector type: Mammalian Expression
Growth in bacteria
  Bacterial resistance: Ampicillin, 100 μg/mL
  Growth temperature: 37°C
  Growth strain: DH5alpha
  Copy number: High Copy
Gene/Insert
  Gene/Insert name: Prom1 SV8(-Ex19a) D-7
  Species: M. musculus (mouse)
  Mutation: Deletion of exon 19a (amino acids 696-701), and deletion of amino acids 598-692
  Entrez Gene: Prom1 (a.k.a. 4932416E19Rik, AC133, CD133, Prom, Prom-1, Proml1)
  Tag / fusion protein: Flag (C terminal on insert)
  Cloning method: Gibson Cloning
Resource information
  A portion of this plasmid was derived from a plasmid made by: Derived from MGC clone ID: 4502359
Terms and licenses: Academic/Nonprofit Terms; Industry Terms: Not Available to Industry
Depositor comments: 5' Cloning Site: NheI (destroyed during cloning), 3' Cloning Site: XbaI (not destroyed). Please visit https://doi.org/10.1101/2022.03.04.482347 for bioRxiv preprint.
How to cite: pcDNA-Prom1 D-7 was a gift from Peter Stoilov (Addgene plasmid # 184019 ; http://n2t.net/addgene:184019 ; RRID:Addgene_184019)
