[The description below was written by a language model from this plasmid's Addgene catalogue record and pLannotate feature annotations shown in this document.]
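Description:
pcDNA-Prom1 D-7 is a mammalian expression plasmid built on the pcDNA3.1(+) backbone that encodes a deletion mutant of mouse prominin-1 (Prom1, also known as CD133). It is propagated in E. coli through a high-copy ColE1/pUC-type origin with ampicillin selection from the bla gene, and it also carries an f1 origin. For selection in mammalian cells, an SV40 early promoter drives a neomycin phosphotransferase gene followed by an SV40 polyadenylation signal. The sequenced plasmid is 7,833 nt.

The insert derives from an MGC cDNA clone of the Prom1 SV8 splice variant and was introduced by Gibson assembly, which destroyed the upstream NheI site and kept the downstream XbaI site. It lacks exon 19a (amino acids 696-701) and carries a further deletion of amino acids 598-692. A Flag tag is fused to the C terminus according to the catalogue entry, although the automated annotation does not call it as a separate feature; it marks only the Prom1 coding region as a partial match, consistent with the internal deletions. Transcription is driven by the CMV immediate early enhancer and promoter and terminated by the bovine growth hormone polyadenylation signal. A T7 promoter just upstream of the insert would allow in vitro transcription. Several small annotated fragments (a truncated HIV-1 LTR, ble, lacI and lac promoter/operator elements) are probably backbone remnants or short similarity hits with no role in the design.

The associated publication concerns the epitope recognised by the 13A4 monoclonal antibody to mouse PROM1, suggesting that this clone is one of a series of deletion mutants used for epitope mapping, with the Flag tag allowing antibody-independent detection of the expressed protein.
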