Features (pLannotate 1.2.2; 20 found; start..end, strand, type, name):
     28..80      -  misc_feature   bom (fragment): basis of mobility region from pBR322
    235..614     +  enhancer       CMV enhancer: human cytomegalovirus immediate early enhancer
    615..818     +  promoter       CMV promoter: human cytomegalovirus (CMV) immediate early promoter
    814..847     +  LTR            5' LTR (truncated) (fragment): truncated 5' long terminal repeat (LTR) from HIV-1
    863..881     +  promoter       T7 promoter: promoter for bacteriophage T7 RNA polymerase
    902..3352    +  CDS            Prom1 (fragment): PROM1_MOUSE - Also known as Prom, Proml1. Experimental evidence at protein level: Swiss-Prot protein existence level 1. May play a role in cell differentiation, proliferation and apoptosis. Binds cholesterol in cholesterol-containing plasma membrane microdomains and may play a role in the organization of the apical plasma membrane in epithelial cells. During early retinal development acts as a key regulator of disk morphogenesis (PubMed:19228982). Involved in regulation of MAPK and Akt signaling pathways. In neuroblastoma cells suppresses cell differentiation such as neurite outgrowth in a RET
   3430..3654    +  polyA_signal   bGH poly(A) signal: bovine growth hormone polyadenylation signal
   3658..3679    +  promoter       SV40 promoter (fragment): SV40 enhancer and early promoter
   3700..4128    +  rep_origin     f1 ori (sequence partly withheld): f1 bacteriophage origin of replication; arrow indicates direction of (+) strand synthesis
   4142..4471    +  promoter       SV40 promoter: SV40 enhancer and early promoter
   4538..5329    +  CDS            neo: KKA2_KLEPN - Also known as kan, nptII. Experimental evidence at protein level: Swiss-Prot protein existence level 1. Resistance to kanamycin, neomycin, paromomycin, ribostamycin, butirosin and gentamicin B. From Klebsiella pneumoniae.
   5353..5511    +  CDS            ble (fragment): BLE_KLEPN - Experimental evidence at protein level: Swiss-Prot protein existence level 1. Binding protein with a strong affinity to the bleomycin family of antibiotics. Binds to CL990; an antimitotic-antibiotic compound. From Klebsiella pneumoniae.
   5506..5627    +  polyA_signal   SV40 poly(A) signal: SV40 polyadenylation signal
   5700..5716    -  protein_bind   lac operator: The lac repressor binds to the lac operator to inhibit transcription in E. coli. This inhibition can be relieved by adding lactose or isopropyl-β-D-thiogalactopyranoside (IPTG). lac repressor encoded by lacI
   5724..5754    -  promoter       lac promoter: promoter for the E. coli lac operon
   5769..5790    -  protein_bind   CAP binding site: CAP binding activates transcription in the presence of cAMP. E. coli catabolite activator protein
   5803..5895    -  CDS            lacI (fragment): lac repressor; lacI; The lac repressor binds to the lac operator to inhibit transcription in E. coli. This inhibition can be relieved by adding lactose or isopropyl-β-D-thiogalactopyranoside (IPTG).
   6078..6666    -  rep_origin     ori: high-copy-number ColE1/pMB1/pBR322/pUC origin of replication
   6837..7697    -  CDS            AmpR: β-lactamase; bla; confers resistance to ampicillin, carbenicillin, and related antibiotics
   7698..7802    -  promoter       AmpR promoter: bla
>Addgene plasmid #184019 | pcDNA-Prom1 D-7 | addgene full sequence | sequence record 362450 | Addgene NGS Result
GACGGATCGGGAGATCTCCCGATCCCCTATGGTGCACTCTCAGTACAATCTGCTCTGATGCCGCATAGTT
AAGCCAGTATCTGCTCCCTGCTTGTGTGTTGGAGGTCGCTGAGTAGTGCGCGAGCAAAATTTAAGCTACA
ACAAGGCAAGGCTTGACCGACAATTGCATGAAGAATCTGCTTAGGGTTAGGCGTTTTGCGCTGCTTCGCG
ATGTACGGGCCAGATATACGCGTTGACATTGATTATTGACTAGTTATTAATAGTAATCAATTACGGGGTC
ATTAGTTCATAGCCCATATATGGAGTTCCGCGTTACATAACTTACGGTAAATGGCCCGCCTGGCTGACCG
CCCAACGACCCCCGCCCATTGACGTCAATAATGACGTATGTTCCCATAGTAACGCCAATAGGGACTTTCC
ATTGACGTCAATGGGTGGAGTATTTACGGTAAACTGCCCACTTGGCAGTACATCAAGTGTATCATATGCC
AAGTACGCCCCCTATTGACGTCAATGACGGTAAATGGCCCGCCTGGCATTATGCCCAGTACATGACCTTA
TGGGACTTTCCTACTTGGCAGTACATCTACGTATTAGTCATCGCTATTACCATGGTGATGCGGTTTTGGC
AGTACATCAATGGGCGTGGATAGCGGTTTGACTCACGGGGATTTCCAAGTCTCCACCCCATTGACGTCAA
TGGGAGTTTGTTTTGGCACCAAAATCAACGGGACTTTCCAAAATGTCGTAACAACTCCGCCCCATTGACG
CAAATGGGCGGTAGGCGTGTACGGTGGGAGGTCTATATAAGCAGAGCTCTCTGGCTAACTAGAGAACCCA
CTGCTTACTGGCTTATCGAAATTAATACGACTCACTATAGGGAGACCCAAGCTGGGCCACCATGGCTCTC
GTCTTCAGTGCCCTGCTGTTACTGGGGCTGTGTGGAAAGATCTCTTCAGAAGGTCAGCCTGCATTCCATA
ACACTCCTGGGGCTATGAATTATGAATTGCCTACCACCAAATATGAGACCCAAGATACCTTCAATGCTGG
GATTGTTGGCCCTCTCTACAAAATGGTGCACATCTTCCTCAACGTGGTCCAGCCGAATGACTTCCCTCTA
GATTTGATCAAAAAACTCATACAGAACAAGAACTTTGACATCTCAGTTGATTCCAAGGAGCCAGAAATCA
TAGTCTTGGCTCTGAAGATTGCCCTCTATGAGATCGGAGTCCTTATCTGCGCCATCCTGGGACTGCTGTT
CATTATCCTCATGCCTCTGGTGGGCTGCTTCTTTTGTATGTGCCGTTGCTGCAACAAATGCGGCGGAGAG
ATGCACCAGCGGCAGAAGCAGAATGCGCCATGCAGGAGGAAGTGCTTGGGCCTCTCCCTCCTGGTGATTT
GTCTGCTCATGAGCCTTGGCATTATATATGGCTTTGTGGCTAACCAGCAGACCAGGACTCGGATCAAAGG
GACCCAGAAACTGGCAAAGAGCAATTTCAGAGACTTTCAAACACTCCTGACTGAAACACCAAAGCAAATT
GACTATGTAGTGGAGCAGTACACCAACACCAAGAACAAGGCATTCTCAGACCTGGATGGCATCGGCTCCG
TGCTGGGAGGCAGAATAAAGGACCAACTAAAACCCAAAGTAACTCCTGTCCTCGAAGAGATTAAGGCCAT
GGCGACAGCCATCAAACAGACCAAGGATGCCCTGCAGAACATGAGCAGCAGCCTGAAAAGTCTCCAAGAT
GCAGCCACCCAGCTCAATACCAACCTGAGCTCTGTGAGAAACAGCATCGAGAATTCGCTCAGCAGCAGTG
ACTGTACCTCAGATCCAGCCAGCAAGATCTGCGATAGCATCAGACCAAGCCTAAGCAGTCTGGGGAGCAG
CCTCAATTCAAGTCAGCTCCCATCAGTGGATAGAGAACTCAACACTGTTACTGAAGTCGACAAAACTGAT
CTGGAGAGCCTCGTCAAAAGGGGGTATACGACAATTGATGAAATACCCAATACAATACAAAACCAAACTG
TGGATGTCATCAAAGACGTCAAAAATACCTTGGACTCCATTAGCTCCAACATTAAGGACATGAGCCAAAG
TATTCCTATTGAGGATATGCTGTTACAGGTCTCCCATTACCTTAATAACAGCAACAGATACTTAAACCAG
GAGCTGCCCAAGCTGGAAGAATATGACTCGTACTGGTGGCTGGGTGGCTTGATTGTCTGCTTTCTGCTGA
CTCTCATTGTGACCTTCTTTTTCCTGGGCTTGCTGTGTGGTGTGTTTGGCTATGACAAGCATGCCACCCC
AACTAGAAGAGGCTGTGTGTCCAACACTGGAGGCATCTTCCTCATGGCTGGGGTTGGATTCGGCTTCCTT
TTTTGCTGGATATTGATGATCCTTGTGGTTCTTACGTTTGTTGTTGGTGCAAATGTGGAAAAGTTGCTCT
GCGAACCTTATGAAAACAAGAAATTATTACAGGTTTTGGACACTCCCTATCTGCTCAAGGAACAATGGCA
ATTTTATCTTTCTGGCATGCTATTCAATAACCCAGACATTAACATGACCTTTGAGCAAGTCTACAGGGAT
TGCAAAAGAGGTCGAGGTATATATGCTGCTTTTCAGCTTGAGAATGTCGTCAACGTCAGTGATCATTTCA
ACATTGACCAGATTTCTGAAAACATAAATACGGATAACACAGGAAGGAAGAGCCTCGAGGACTTTGCACA
TTCTGGGATAGATACAATCGATTATTCCACATACTTGAAGGAGACTGAGAAATCCCCTACTGAAGTGAAT
CTGCTGACATTTGCCTCTACCCTGGAAGCAAAAGCAAACCAGTTGCCTGAAGGAAAGCTGAAACAGGCCT
TCTTACTGGATGTACAGAATATAAGAGCCATCCACCAGCATCTCCTCCCTCCTGTGCAGCAATCACTGAA
TACGTTAAGACAAAGTGTCTGGACCCTCCAGCAAACAAGCAACAAGTTGCCGGAGAAAGTGAAGAAGATC
CTTGCCTCTTTGGACTCTGTTCAGCATTTCCTCACCAATAACGTTTCCCTCATCGTTATCGGGGAAACGA
AGAAGTTTGGGAAAACAATACTAGGCTACTTTGAACATTATCTGCACTGGGTCTTTTATGCCATCACAGA
GAAGATGACATCCTGCAAACCCATGGCCACCGCGATGGACTCTGCTGTTAATGGCATTCTGTGTGGCTAT
GTTGCGGACCCTCTGAATTTGTTCTGGTTCGGCATAGGGAAAGCCACGGTGCTCTTACTTCCGGCTGTAA
TCATTGCTATCAAGCTGGCCAAGTACTATCGCAGGATGGATTCAGAGGATGTATACGACGACCCGTCTCG
ATACGACTACAAAGACGATGACGACAAGTGAGTCTAGAGGGCCCGTTTAAACCCGCTGATCAGCCTCGAC
TGTGCCTTCTAGTTGCCAGCCATCTGTTGTTTGCCCCTCCCCCGTGCCTTCCTTGACCCTGGAAGGTGCC
ACTCCCACTGTCCTTTCCTAATAAAATGAGGAAATTGCATCGCATTGTCTGAGTAGGTGTCATTCTATTC
TGGGGGGTGGGGTGGGGCAGGACAGCAAGGGGGAGGATTGGGAAGACAATAGCAGGCATGCTGGGGATGC
GGTGGGCTCTATGGCTTCTGAGGCGGAAAGAACCAGCTGGGGCTCTAGGGGGTATCCCC
[124 nt withheld, positions 3700-3823]
C
[91 nt withheld, positions 3825-3915]
A
[49 nt withheld, positions 3917-3965]
CCTTTGACGTTGGAGTCCACGTTCTTT
[37 nt withheld, positions 3993-4029]
ACCCTATCTCGGTCTATTCTTTTGATTTATAAGGGATTTTGCCGATTTCGGCCTATTGGTTAAAAAATGA
GCTGATTTAACAAAAATTTAACGCGAATTAATTCTGTGGAATGTGTGTCAGTTAGGGTGTGGAAAGTCCC
CAGGCTCCCCAGCAGGCAGAAGTATGCAAAGCATGCATCTCAATTAGTCAGCAACCAGGTGTGGAAAGTC
CCCAGGCTCCCCAGCAGGCAGAAGTATGCAAAGCATGCATCTCAATTAGTCAGCAACCATAGTCCCGCCC
CTAACTCCGCCCATCCCGCCCCTAACTCCGCCCAGTTCCGCCCATTCTCCGCCCCATGGCTGACTAATTT
TTTTTATTTATGCAGAGGCCGAGGCCGCCTCTGCCTCTGAGCTATTCCAGAAGTAGTGAGGAGGCTTTTT
TGGAGGCCTAGGCTTTTGCAAAAAGCTCCCGGGAGCTTGTATATCCATTTTCGGATCTGATCAAGAGACA
GGATGAGGATCGTTTCGCATGATTGAACAAGATGGATTGCACGCAGGTTCTCCGGCCGCTTGGGTGGAGA
GGCTATTCGGCTATGACTGGGCACAACAGACAATCGGCTGCTCTGATGCCGCCGTGTTCCGGCTGTCAGC
GCAGGGGCGCCCGGTTCTTTTTGTCAAGACCGACCTGTCCGGTGCCCTGAATGAACTGCAGGACGAGGCA
GCGCGGCTATCGTGGCTGGCCACGACGGGCGTTCCTTGCGCAGCTGTGCTCGACGTTGTCACTGAAGCGG
GAAGGGACTGGCTGCTATTGGGCGAAGTGCCGGGGCAGGATCTCCTGTCATCTCACCTTGCTCCTGCCGA
GAAAGTATCCATCATGGCTGATGCAATGCGGCGGCTGCATACGCTTGATCCGGCTACCTGCCCATTCGAC
CACCAAGCGAAACATCGCATCGAGCGAGCACGTACTCGGATGGAAGCCGGTCTTGTCGATCAGGATGATC
TGGACGAAGAGCATCAGGGGCTCGCGCCAGCCGAACTGTTCGCCAGGCTCAAGGCGCGCATGCCCGACGG
CGAGGATCTCGTCGTGACCCATGGCGATGCCTGCTTGCCGAATATCATGGTGGAAAATGGCCGCTTTTCT
GGATTCATCGACTGTGGCCGGCTGGGTGTGGCGGACCGCTATCAGGACATAGCGTTGGCTACCCGTGATA
TTGCTGAAGAGCTTGGCGGCGAATGGGCTGACCGCTTCCTCGTGCTTTACGGTATCGCCGCTCCCGATTC
GCAGCGCATCGCCTTCTATCGCCTTCTTGACGAGTTCTTCTGAGCGGGACTCTGGGGTTCGAAATGACCG
ACCAAGCGACGCCCAACCTGCCATCACGAGATTTCGATTCCACCGCCGCCTTCTATGAAAGGTTGGGCTT
CGGAATCGTTTTCCGGGACGCCGGCTGGATGATCCTCCAGCGCGGGGATCTCATGCTGGAGTTCTTCGCC
CACCCCAACTTGTTTATTGCAGCTTATAATGGTTACAAATAAAGCAATAGCATCACAAATTTCACAAATA
AAGCATTTTTTTCACTGCATTCTAGTTGTGGTTTGTCCAAACTCATCAATGTATCTTATCATGTCTGTAT
ACCGTCGACCTCTAGCTAGAGCTTGGCGTAATCATGGTCATAGCTGTTTCCTGTGTGAAATTGTTATCCG
CTCACAATTCCACACAACATACGAGCCGGAAGCATAAAGTGTAAAGCCTGGGGTGCCTAATGAGTGAGCT
AACTCACATTAATTGCGTTGCGCTCACTGCCCGCTTTCCAGTCGGGAAACCTGTCGTGCCAGCTGCATTA
ATGAATCGGCCAACGCGCGGGGAGAGGCGGTTTGCGTATTGGGCGCTCTTCCGCTTCCTCGCTCACTGAC
TCGCTGCGCTCGGTCGTTCGGCTGCGGCGAGCGGTATCAGCTCACTCAAAGGCGGTAATACGGTTATCCA
CAGAATCAGGGGATAACGCAGGAAAGAACATGTGAGCAAAAGGCCAGCAAAAGGCCAGGAACCGTAAAAA
GGCCGCGTTGCTGGCGTTTTTCCATAGGCTCCGCCCCCCTGACGAGCATCACAAAAATCGACGCTCAAGT
CAGAGGTGGCGAAACCCGACAGGACTATAAAGATACCAGGCGTTTCCCCCTGGAAGCTCCCTCGTGCGCT
CTCCTGTTCCGACCCTGCCGCTTACCGGATACCTGTCCGCCTTTCTCCCTTCGGGAAGCGTGGCGCTTTC
TCATAGCTCACGCTGTAGGTATCTCAGTTCGGTGTAGGTCGTTCGCTCCAAGCTGGGCTGTGTGCACGAA
CCCCCCGTTCAGCCCGACCGCTGCGCCTTATCCGGTAACTATCGTCTTGAGTCCAACCCGGTAAGACACG
ACTTATCGCCACTGGCAGCAGCCACTGGTAACAGGATTAGCAGAGCGAGGTATGTAGGCGGTGCTACAGA
GTTCTTGAAGTGGTGGCCTAACTACGGCTACACTAGAAGAACAGTATTTGGTATCTGCGCTCTGCTGAAG
CCAGTTACCTTCGGAAAAAGAGTTGGTAGCTCTTGATCCGGCAAACAAACCACCGCTGGTAGCGGTGGTT
TTTTTGTTTGCAAGCAGCAGATTACGCGCAGAAAAAAAGGATCTCAAGAAGATCCTTTGATCTTTTCTAC
GGGGTCTGACGCTCAGTGGAACGAAAACTCACGTTAAGGGATTTTGGTCATGAGATTATCAAAAAGGATC
TTCACCTAGATCCTTTTAAATTAAAAATGAAGTTTTAAATCAATCTAAAGTATATATGAGTAAACTTGGT
CTGACAGTTACCAATGCTTAATCAGTGAGGCACCTATCTCAGCGATCTGTCTATTTCGTTCATCCATAGT
TGCCTGACTCCCCGTCGTGTAGATAACTACGATACGGGAGGGCTTACCATCTGGCCCCAGTGCTGCAATG
ATACCGCGAGACCCACGCTCACCGGCTCCAGATTTATCAGCAATAAACCAGCCAGCCGGAAGGGCCGAGC
GCAGAAGTGGTCCTGCAACTTTATCCGCCTCCATCCAGTCTATTAATTGTTGCCGGGAAGCTAGAGTAAG
TAGTTCGCCAGTTAATAGTTTGCGCAACGTTGTTGCCATTGCTACAGGCATCGTGGTGTCACGCTCGTCG
TTTGGTATGGCTTCATTCAGCTCCGGTTCCCAACGATCAAGGCGAGTTACATGATCCCCCATGTTGTGCA
AAAAAGCGGTTAGCTCCTTCGGTCCTCCGATCGTTGTCAGAAGTAAGTTGGCCGCAGTGTTATCACTCAT
GGTTATGGCAGCACTGCATAATTCTCTTACTGTCATGCCATCCGTAAGATGCTTTTCTGTGACTGGTGAG
TACTCAACCAAGTCATTCTGAGAATAGTGTATGCGGCGACCGAGTTGCTCTTGCCCGGCGTCAATACGGG
ATAATACCGCGCCACATAGCAGAACTTTAAAAGTGCTCATCATTGGAAAACGTTCTTCGGGGCGAAAACT
CTCAAGGATCTTACCGCTGTTGAGATCCAGTTCGATGTAACCCACTCGTGCACCCAACTGATCTTCAGCA
TCTTTTACTTTCACCAGCGTTTCTGGGTGAGCAAAAACAGGAAGGCAAAATGCCGCAAAAAAGGGAATAA
GGGCGACACGGAAATGTTGAATACTCATACTCTTCCTTTTTCAATATTATTGAAGCATTTATCAGGGTTA
TTGTCTCATGAGCGGATACATATTTGAATGTATTTAGAAAAATAAACAAATAGGGGTTCCGCGCACATTT
CCCCGAAAAGTGCCACCTGACGTC
